>Addgene plasmid #111533 | hC73A-pEGFP_N1 | addgene full sequence | sequence record 211636 | Addgene NGS Result
GTGATGCGGTTTTGGCAGTACATCAATGGGCGTGGATAGCGGTTTGACTCACGGGGATTTCCAAGTCTCC
ACCCCATTGACGTCAATGGGAGTTTGTTTTGGCACCAAAATCAACGGGACTTTCCAAAATGTCGTAACAA
CTCCGCCCCATTGACGCAAATGGGCGGTAGGCGTGTACGGTGGGAGGTCTATATAAGCAGAGCTGGTTTA
GTGAACCGTCAGATCCGCTAGCGCTACCGGACTCAGATCTCGAGCTCAAGCTTCGAATTCAAATGCCGGC
GGGCATGACGAAGCATGGCTCCCGCTCCACCAGCTCGCTGCCGCCCGAGCCCATGGAGATCGTGCGCAGC
AAGGCGTGCTCTCGGCGGGTCCGCCTCAACGTCGGGGGGCTGGCGCACGAGGTACTCTGGCGTACCCTGG
ACCGCCTGCCCCGCACGCGGCTGGGCAAGCTCCGCGACTGCAACACGCACGACTCGCTGCTCGAGGTGGC
CGATGACTACAGCCTCGACGACAACGAGTACTTCTTTGACCGCCACCCGGGCGCCTTCACCTCCATCCTC
AACTTCTACCGCACTGGGCGACTGCACATGATGGAGGAGATGTGCGCGCTCAGCTTCAGCCAAGAGCTCG
ACTACTGGGGCATCGACGAGATCTACCCGGAGTCCTGCTGCCAGGCCCGCTACCACCAGAAGAAAGAGCA
GATGAACGAGGAGCTCAAGCGTGAGGCCGAGACCCTACGGGAGCGGGAAGGCGAGGAGTTCGATAACACG
TGCTGCGCAGAGAAGAGGAAAAAACTCTGGGACCTACTGGAGAAGCCCAATTCCTCTGTGGCTGCCAAGA
TCCTTGCCATAATTTCCATCATGTTCATCGTCCTCTCCACCATTGCCCTGTCCCTCAACACGCTGCCTGA
GCTACAGAGCCTCGATGAGTTCGGCCAGTCCACAGACAACCCCCAGCTGGCCCACGTGGAGGCCGTGTGC
ATCGCATGGTTCACCATGGAGTACCTGCTGAGGTTCCTCTCCTCGCCCAAGAAGTGGAAGTTCTTCAAGG
GCCCACTCAATGCCATTGACTTGTTGGCCATTCTGCCATACTATGTCACCATTTTCCTCACCGAATCCAA
CAAGAGCGTGCTGCAATTCCAGAATGTCCGCCGCGTGGTCCAGATCTTCCGCATCATGCGCATTCTCCGC
ATCCTTAAGCTTGCACGCCACTCCACTGGCCTCCAGTCTCTGGGCTTCACTTTGCGGAGGAGCTACAATG
AGTTGGGCTTGCTCATCCTCTTCCTTGCCATGGGCATTATGATCTTCTCCAGCCTTGTCTTCTTTGCTGA
GAAGGATGAGGACGACACCAAGTTCAAAAGCATCCCAGCCTCTTTCTGGTGGGCCACCATCACCATGACT
ACTGTTGGGTATGGAGACATCTACCCCAAGACTCTCCTGGGGAAAATTGTTGGGGGACTCTGCTGCATTG
CAGGAGTCCTGGTGATTGCTCTTCCCATCCCCATCATCGTCAATAACTTCTCTGAGTTCTATAAGGAGCA
GAAGAGACAGGAGAAAGCAATCAAACGGCGAGAGGCTCTGGAGAGAGCCAAGAGGAATGGCAGCATCGTA
TCCATGAACATGAAGGATGCTTTTGCCCGGAGCATTGAGATGATGGACATTGTGGTTGAGAAAAATGGGG
AGAATATGGGTAAGAAAGACAAAGTACAAGATAACCACTTGTCTCCTAACAAATGGAAATGGACAAAGAG
GACACTGTCTGAAACCAGCTCAAGTAAGTCCTTTGAAACCAAGGAACAGGGATCCCCTGAAAAAGCCAGA
TCGTCTTCTAGTCCTCAGCACCTGAACGTTCAGCAGTTGGAAGACATGTACAATAAGATGGCCAAGACCC
AATCCCAACCCATCCTCAATACCAAGGAGTCAGCAGCACAGAGCAAACCAAAGGAAGAACTTGAAATGGA
GAGTATCCCCAGCCCCGTAGCCCCTCTGCCCACTCGCACAGAAGGGGTCATTGACATGCGAAGTATGTCA
AGCATTGATAGTTTCATTAGCTGTGCCACAGACTTCCCTGAGGCCACCAGATTCTCCCACAGCCCTTTGA
CATCACTCCCCAGCAAGACTGGGGGCAGCACAGCCCCAGAAGTGGGCTGGCGGGGAGCTCTGGGTGCCAG
TGGTGGTAGGTTTGTGGAGGCCAACCCCAGCCCTGATGCCAGCCAGCACTCTAGTTTCTTCATCGAGAGC
CCCAAGAGTTCCATGAAAACTAACAACCCTTTGAAGCTCCGAGCACTTAAAGTCAACTTCATGGAGGGTG
ACCCCAGTCCACTCCTCCCCGTTCTAGGGATGTACCATGACCCTCTCAGGAACCGGGGGAGTGCTGCGGC
TGCTGTCGCTGGACTGGAGTGTGCCACGCTTTTGGACAAGGCTGTGCTGAGCCCAGAGTCCTCCATCTAC
ACCACAGCAAGTGCTAAGACACCCCCCCGGTCTCCTGAGAAACACACAGCAATAGCGTTCAACTTTGAGG
CGGGTGTCCACCAGTACATTGACGCAGACACAGATGATGAGGGACAGCTGCTCTACAGTGTGGACTCCAG
CCCCCCCAAAAGCCTCCCTGGGAGCACCAGTCCGAAGTTCAGCACGGGGACAAGATCGGAGAAAAACCAC
TTTGAAAGCTCCCCTTTACCCACCTCCCCTAAGTTCTTAAGGCAGAACTGTATTTACTCCACAGAAGCAT
TGACTGGAAAAGGCCCCAGTGGTCAGGAAAAGTGCAAACTTGAGAACCACATCTCCCCTGACGTCCGTGT
GTTGCCAGGGGGAGGAGCCCATGGAAGCACACGAGATCAGAGCATCACGGTACCGCGGGCCCGGGATCCA
CCGGTCGCCACCATGGTGAGCAAGGGCGAGGAGCTGTTCACCGGGGTGGTGCCCATCCTGGTCGAGCTGG
ACGGCGACGTAAACGGCCACAAGTTCAGCGTGTCCGGCGAGGGCGAGGGCGATGCCACCTACGGCAAGCT
GACCCTGAAGTTCATCTGCACCACCGGCAAGCTGCCCGTGCCCTGGCCCACCCTCGTGACCACCCTGACC
TACGGCGTGCAGTGCTTCAGCCGCTACCCCGACCACATGAAGCAGCACGACTTCTTCAAGTCCGCCATGC
CCGAAGGCTACGTCCAGGAGCGCACCATCTTCTTCAAGGACGACGGCAACTACAAGACCCGCGCCGAGGT
GAAGTTCGAGGGCGACACCCTGGTGAACCGCATCGAGCTGAAGGGCATCGACTTCAAGGAGGACGGCAAC
ATCCTGGGGCACAAGCTGGAGTACAACTACAACAGCCACAACGTCTATATCATGGCCGACAAGCAGAAGA
ACGGCATCAAGGTGAACTTCAAGATCCGCCACAACATCGAGGACGGCAGCGTGCAGCTCGCCGACCACTA
CCAGCAGAACACCCCCATCGGCGACGGCCCCGTGCTGCTGCCCGACAACCACTACCTGAGCACCCAGTCC
GCCCTGAGCAAAGACCCCAACGAGAAGCGCGATCACATGGTCCTGCTGGAGTTCGTGACCGCCGCCGGGA
TCACTCTCGGCATGGACGAGCTGTACAAGTAAAGCGGCCGCGACTCTAGATCATAATCAGCCATACCACA
TTTGTAGAGGTTTTACTTGCTTTAAAAAACCTCCCACACCTCCCCCTGAACCTGAAACATAAAATGAATG
CAATTGTTGTTGTTAACTTGTTTATTGCAGCTTATAATGGTTACAAATAAAGCAATAGCATCACAAATTT
CACAAATAAAGCATTTTTTTCACTGCATTCTAGTTGTGGTTTGTCCAAACTCATCAATGTATCTTAAGGC
GTAAATTGTAAGCGTTAATATTTTGTTAAAATTCGCGTTAAATTTTTGTTAAATCAGCTCATTTTTTAAC
CAATAGGCCGAAATCGGCAAAATCCCTTATAAATCAAAAGAATAGACCGAGATAGGGT
[37 nt withheld, positions 3979-4015]
AAAGAACGTGGACTCCAACGTCAAAGG
[49 nt withheld, positions 4043-4091]
T
[91 nt withheld, positions 4093-4183]
G
[124 nt withheld, positions 4185-4308]
CAGGTGGCACTTTTCGGGGAAATGTGCGCGGAACCCCTATTTGTTTATTTTTCTAAATACATTCAAATAT
GTATCCGCTCATGAGACAATAACCCTGATAAATGCTTCAATAATATTGAAAAAGGAAGAGTCCTGAGGCG
GAAAGAACCAGCTGTGGAATGTGTGTCAGTTAGGGTGTGGAAAGTCCCCAGGCTCCCCAGCAGGCAGAAG
TATGCAAAGCATGCATCTCAATTAGTCAGCAACCAGGTGTGGAAAGTCCCCAGGCTCCCCAGCAGGCAGA
AGTATGCAAAGCATGCATCTCAATTAGTCAGCAACCATAGTCCCGCCCCTAACTCCGCCCATCCCGCCCC
TAACTCCGCCCAGTTCCGCCCATTCTCCGCCCCATGGCTGACTAATTTTTTTTATTTATGCAGAGGCCGA
GGCCGCCTCGGCCTCTGAGCTATTCCAGAAGTAGTGAGGAGGCTTTTTTGGAGGCCTAGGCTTTTGCAAA
GATCGATCAAGAGACAGGATGAGGATCGTTTCGCATGATTGAACAAGATGGATTGCACGCAGGTTCTCCG
GCCGCTTGGGTGGAGAGGCTATTCGGCTATGACTGGGCACAACAGACAATCGGCTGCTCTGATGCCGCCG
TGTTCCGGCTGTCAGCGCAGGGGCGCCCGGTTCTTTTTGTCAAGACCGACCTGTCCGGTGCCCTGAATGA
ACTGCAAGACGAGGCAGCGCGGCTATCGTGGCTGGCCACGACGGGCGTTCCTTGCGCAGCTGTGCTCGAC
GTTGTCACTGAAGCGGGAAGGGACTGGCTGCTATTGGGCGAAGTGCCGGGGCAGGATCTCCTGTCATCTC
ACCTTGCTCCTGCCGAGAAAGTATCCATCATGGCTGATGCAATGCGGCGGCTGCATACGCTTGATCCGGC
TACCTGCCCATTCGACCACCAAGCGAAACATCGCATCGAGCGAGCACGTACTCGGATGGAAGCCGGTCTT
GTCGATCAGGATGATCTGGACGAAGAGCATCAGGGGCTCGCGCCAGCCGAACTGTTCGCCAGGCTCAAGG
CGAGCATGCCCGACGGCGAGGATCTCGTCGTGACCCATGGCGATGCCTGCTTGCCGAATATCATGGTGGA
AAATGGCCGCTTTTCTGGATTCATCGACTGTGGCCGGCTGGGTGTGGCGGACCGCTATCAGGACATAGCG
TTGGCTACCCGTGATATTGCTGAAGAGCTTGGCGGCGAATGGGCTGACCGCTTCCTCGTGCTTTACGGTA
TCGCCGCTCCCGATTCGCAGCGCATCGCCTTCTATCGCCTTCTTGACGAGTTCTTCTGAGCGGGACTCTG
GGGTTCGAAATGACCGACCAAGCGACGCCCAACCTGCCATCACGAGATTTCGATTCCACCGCCGCCTTCT
ATGAAAGGTTGGGCTTCGGAATCGTTTTCCGGGACGCCGGCTGGATGATCCTCCAGCGCGGGGATCTCAT
GCTGGAGTTCTTCGCCCACCCTAGGGGGAGGCTAACTGAAACACGGAAGGAGACAATACCGGAAGGAACC
CGCGCTATGACGGCAATAAAAAGACAGAATAAAACGCACGGTGTTGGGTCGTTTGTTCATAAACGCGGGG
TTCGGTCCCAGGGCTGGCACTCTGTCGATACCCCACCGAGACCCCATTGGGGCCAATACGCCCGCGTTTC
TTCCTTTTCCCCACCCCACCCCCCAAGTTCGGGTGAAGGCCCAGGGCTCGCAGCCAACGTCGGGGCGGCA
GGCCCTGCCATAGCCTCAGGTTACTCATATATACTTTAGATTGATTTAAAACTTCATTTTTAATTTAAAA
GGATCTAGGTGAAGATCCTTTTTGATAATCTCATGACCAAAATCCCTTAACGTGAGTTTTCGTTCCACTG
AGCGTCAGACCCCGTAGAAAAGATCAAAGGATCTTCTTGAGATCCTTTTTTTCTGCGCGTAATCTGCTGC
TTGCAAACAAAAAAACCACCGCTACCAGCGGTGGTTTGTTTGCCGGATCAAGAGCTACCAACTCTTTTTC
CGAAGGTAACTGGCTTCAGCAGAGCGCAGATACCAAATACTGTTCTTCTAGTGTAGCCGTAGTTAGGCCA
CCACTTCAAGAACTCTGTAGCACCGCCTACATACCTCGCTCTGCTAATCCTGTTACCAGTGGCTGCTGCC
AGTGGCGATAAGTCGTGTCTTACCGGGTTGGACTCAAGACGATAGTTACCGGATAAGGCGCAGCGGTCGG
GCTGAACGGGGGGTTCGTGCACACAGCCCAGCTTGGAGCGAACGACCTACACCGAACTGAGATACCTACA
GCGTGAGCTATGAGAAAGCGCCACGCTTCCCGAAGGGAGAAAGGCGGACAGGTATCCGGTAAGCGGCAGG
GTCGGAACAGGAGAGCGCACGAGGGAGCTTCCAGGGGGAAACGCCTGGTATCTTTATAGTCCTGTCGGGT
TTCGCCACCTCTGACTTGAGCGTCGATTTTTGTGATGCTCGTCAGGGGGGCGGAGCCTATGGAAAAACGC
CAGCAACGCGGCCTTTTTACGGTTCCTGGCCTTTTGCTGGCCTTTTGCTCACATGTTCTTTCCTGCGTTA
TCCCCTGATTCTGTGGATAACCGTATTACCGCCATGCATTAGTTATTAATAGTAATCAATTACGGGGTCA
TTAGTTCATAGCCCATATATGGAGTTCCGCGTTACATAACTTACGGTAAATGGCCCGCCTGGCTGACCGC
CCAACGACCCCCGCCCATTGACGTCAATAATGACGTATGTTCCCATAGTAACGCCAATAGGGACTTTCCA
TTGACGTCAATGGGTGGAGTATTTACGGTAAACTGCCCACTTGGCAGTACATCAAGTGTATCATATGCCA
AGTACGCCCCCTATTGACGTCAATGACGGTAAATGGCCCGCCTGGCATTATGCCCAGTACATGACCTTAT
GGGACTTTCCTACTTGGCAGTACATCTACGTATTAGTCATCGCTATTACCATG
Features (pLannotate 1.2.2; 16 found; start..end, strand, type, name):
      1..204     +  promoter       CMV promoter: human cytomegalovirus (CMV) immediate early promoter
    227..270     +  misc_feature   MCS (fragment): multiple cloning site
    273..2846    +  CDS            KCNB1: KCNB1_HUMAN - Experimental evidence at protein level: Swiss-Prot protein existence level 1. Voltage-gated potassium channel that mediates transmembrane potassium transport in excitable membranes, primarily in the brain, but also in the pancreas and cardiovascular system. Contributes to the regulation of the action potential (AP) repolarization, duration and frequency of repetitive AP firing in neurons, muscle cells and endocrine cells and plays a role in homeostatic attenuation of electrical excitability throughout the brain (PubMed:23161216). Plays also a role in the regulation of exocytosis
   2847..2875    +  misc_feature   MCS (fragment): multiple cloning site
   2883..3602    +  CDS            EGFP: the original enhanced GFP (Yang et al., 1996) mammalian codon-optimized
   3619..3702    +  CDS            large T antigen (fragment): large T antigen from SV40 (simian virus 40)
   3725..3846    +  polyA_signal   SV40 poly(A) signal: SV40 polyadenylation signal
   3880..4308    -  rep_origin     f1 ori (sequence partly withheld): f1 bacteriophage origin of replication; arrow indicates direction of (+) strand synthesis
   4335..4439    +  promoter       AmpR promoter: bla
   4441..4798    +  promoter       SV40 promoter: SV40 enhancer and early promoter
   4833..5627    +  CDS            NeoR/KanR: aminoglycoside phosphotransferase from Tn5; aph(3')-II (or nptII); confers resistance to neomycin, kanamycin, and G418 (Geneticin®)
   5648..5800    +  CDS            ble (fragment): BLE_KLEPN - Experimental evidence at protein level: Swiss-Prot protein existence level 1. Binding protein with a strong affinity to the bleomycin family of antibiotics. Binds to CL990; an antimitotic-antibiotic compound. From Klebsiella pneumoniae.
   5859..5906    +  polyA_signal   HSV TK poly(A) signal: herpes simplex virus thymidine kinase polyadenylation signal (Cole and Stacy, 1985)
   5997..6013    -  polyA_signal   bGH poly(A) signal (fragment): bovine growth hormone polyadenylation signal
   6235..6823    +  rep_origin     ori: high-copy-number ColE1/pMB1/pBR322/pUC origin of replication
   6998..7301    +  enhancer       CMV enhancer: human cytomegalovirus immediate early enhancer
