[The description below was written by a language model from this plasmid's Addgene catalogue record and pLannotate feature annotations shown in this document.]
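Description:
hC73A-pEGFP_N1 is a mammalian expression plasmid built on the Clontech pEGFP-N1 backbone that produces human KCNB1 (the Kv2.1 voltage-gated potassium channel) carrying a C73A point mutation, fused at its C terminus to EGFP. The sequenced record is about 7.3 kb. In bacteria the plasmid replicates from a high-copy ColE1/pUC-type origin and is selected with kanamycin. An f1 origin is also present, a standard backbone element that permits single-stranded DNA production. The single NeoR/KanR (Tn5 aminoglycoside phosphotransferase) gene serves both hosts: a bacterial bla-type promoter drives it in E. coli, while the adjacent SV40 enhancer/early promoter drives it in mammalian cells, where it allows G418 selection of stable transfectants. This cassette is terminated by the HSV TK polyadenylation signal. Short annotated fragments of SV40 large T antigen, ble and the bGH poly(A) signal appear to be backbone remnants rather than functional parts.

The expression cassette consists of the human CMV immediate-early enhancer and promoter (split across the ends of the linearised annotation of the circular sequence), a residual stretch of multiple cloning site, the KCNB1 coding sequence, a short linker derived from the remaining polylinker, the mammalian codon-optimised EGFP coding sequence, and the SV40 poly(A) signal. The restriction sites used for cloning are not recorded. According to the record, the construct is intended for imaging the mutant channel in transfected mammalian cells. The associated work concerns oxidation of KCNB1 channels and apoptotic integrin signalling in the brain, but the record does not describe the functional effect of the C73A substitution.
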