Addgene plasmid #111533: hC73A-pEGFP_N1
Purpose: Expresses human KCNB1 C73A in mammalian cells for imaging
Depositing lab: Federico Sesti. Publication: Oxidation of KCNB1 potassium channels triggers apoptotic integrin signaling in the brain. Yu W, Gowda M, Sharad Y, Singh SA, Sesti F. Cell Death Dis. 2017 Apr 6;8(4):e2737. doi: 10.1038/cddis.2017.160. PubMed 28383553.
Backbone
  Vector backbone: pEGFP-N1
  Backbone manufacturer: Clontech
  Vector type: Mammalian Expression
  Selectable markers: Neomycin (select with G418)
Growth in bacteria
  Bacterial resistance: Kanamycin, 50 μg/mL
  Growth temperature: 37°C
  Growth strain: DH5alpha
  Copy number: High Copy
Gene/Insert
  Gene/Insert name: human C73A-Kv2.1 (alt name: KCNB1)
  Species: H. sapiens (human)
  Mutation: C73A
  Entrez Gene: KCNB1 (a.k.a. DRK1, Kv2.1)
  Promoter: CMV
  Tag / fusion protein: EGFP (C terminal on insert)
  Cloning method: Restriction Enzyme; 5′ cloning site Unknown (unknown if destroyed); 3′ cloning site Unknown (unknown if destroyed)
Terms and licenses: Academic/Nonprofit Terms; Industry Terms: Not Available to Industry
How to cite: hC73A-pEGFP_N1 was a gift from Federico Sesti (Addgene plasmid # 111533 ; http://n2t.net/addgene:111533 ; RRID:Addgene_111533)
